>Addgene plasmid #194510 | pGTag NGFR EGFP cLAP +2 | addgene full sequence | sequence record 407047 | Addgene NGS Result
CGACGTTGTAAAACGACGGCCAGTGAGCGCGCGTAATACGACTCACTATAGGGCGAATTGGAGCTACCCG
CATTACCCTGTTATCCCTAAGATCCGACTATTTCCCATGATTCCTTCATATTTGCATATACGATACAAGG
CTGTTAGAGAGATAATTAGAATTAATTTGACTGTAAACACAAAGATATTAGTACAAAATACGTGACGTAG
AAAGTAATAATTTCTTGGGTAGTTTGCAGTTTTAAAATTATGTTTTAAAATGGACTATCATATGCTTACC
GTAACTTGAAAGTATTTCGATTTCTTGGCTTTATATATCTTGTGGAAAGGACGAAACACCGGTATGTCGG
GAACCTCTCCGTTTTAGAGCTAGAAATAGCAAGTTAAAATAAGGCTAGTCCGTTATCAACTTGAAAAAGT
GGCACCGAGTCGGTGCTTTTTTGAATTCAGATCTTACATTTCAGGACATCTAGCTTATCGATACCGTCGA
CTACAGGTATGTCGGGAACCTCTCCAGGACTGACCGACGACCTGCCCAGGGCCTCGGACTATAAGGACGA
CGACGACAAGGGCGGAGGCGGAGGGGAGAACCTGTACTTTCAGGGAAGCGGAGGAGGAGGCAAAGAAACA
GCTGCTGCTAAATTCGAGCGGCAGCACATGGACAGCTCTGGCCCCTCTGGCAGCGCCGCCAAGTTCAGCA
GCCTGGAAGTGCTGTTCCAGGGCCCCCTGAGCAGCAGCGGCCCCAGCGGCAGCATGGTGTCCAAGGGCGA
GGAACTGTTCACCGGCGTGGTGCCCATCCTGGTGGAGCTGGACGGCGACGTGAACGGCCACAAGTTCAGC
GTGTCCGGCGAGGGCGAAGGCGACGCCACCTACGGCAAGCTGACCCTGAAGTTCATCTGCACCACCGGCA
AGCTGCCCGTGCCCTGGCCCACCCTGGTGACCACCCTGACCTACGGCGTGCAGTGCTTCAGCAGATACCC
CGACCACATGAAGCAGCACGATTTCTTCAAGAGCGCCATGCCCGAGGGCTACGTCCAGGAGCGCACCATC
TTTTTCAAGGACGACGGCAACTACAAGACCAGGGCCGAGGTGAAGTTCGAGGGCGACACACTGGTGAACA
GGATCGAGCTGAAGGGCATCGACTTCAAAGAGGACGGCAACATCCTGGGCCACAAGCTGGAATACAACTA
CAACAGCCACAACGTGTACATTATGGCCGACAAGCAGAAGAACGGCATCAAGGTCAACTTCAAGATCCGG
CACAACATCGAGGACGGCAGCGTGCAGCTGGCCGACCACTACCAGCAGAACACCCCCATCGGCGACGGCC
CCGTGCTGCTGCCCGACAACCACTACCTGAGCACCCAGAGCGCTCTCAGCAAGGACCCCAACGAGAAGCG
GGACCACATGGTGCTGAAAGAATTTGTGACAGCCGCCGGAATCACCCTGGGCATGGACGAGCTGTACAAG
CGCGGAGCCACGAACTTCTCTCTGTTAAAGCAAGCAGGAGATGTTGAAGAAAACCCCGGGCCCATGGGGG
CAGGTGCCACCGGCCGCGCCATGGACGGGCCGCGCCTGCTGCTGTTGCTGCTTCTGGGGGTGTCCCTTGG
AGGTGCCAAGGAGGCATGCCCCACAGGCCTGTACACACACAGCGGTGAGTGCTGCAAAGCCTGCAACCTG
GGCGAGGGTGTGGCCCAGCCTTGTGGAGCCAACCAGACCGTGTGTGAGCCCTGCCTGGACAGCGTGACGT
TCTCCGACGTGGTGAGCGCGACCGAGCCGTGCAAGCCGTGCACCGAGTGCGTGGGGCTCCAGAGCATGTC
GGCGCCGTGCGTGGAGGCCGACGACGCCGTGTGCCGCTGCGCCTACGGCTACTACCAGGATGAGACGACT
GGGCGCTGCGAGGCGTGCCGCGTGTGCGAGGCGGGCTCGGGCCTCGTGTTCTCCTGCCAGGACAAGCAGA
ACACCGTGTGCGAGGAGTGCCCCGACGGCACGTATTCCGACGAGGCCAACCACGTGGACCCGTGCCTGCC
CTGCACCGTGTGCGAGGACACCGAGCGCCAGCTCCGCGAGTGCACACGCTGGGCCGACGCCGAGTGCGAG
GAGATCCCTGGCCGTTGGATTACACGGTCCACACCCCCAGAGGGCTCGGACAGCACAGCCCCCAGCACCC
AGGAGCCTGAGGCACCTCCAGAACAAGACCTCATAGCCAGCACGGTGGCAGGTGTGGTGACCACAGTGAT
GGGCAGCTCCCAGCCCGTGGTGACCCGAGGCACCACCGACAACCTCATCCCTGTCTATTGCTCCATCCTG
GCTGCTGTGGTTGTGGGCCTTGTGGCCTACATAGCCTTCAAGAGGTGGAACAGGGGGATCCTCTGACCTG
GTATGTCGGGAACCTCTCCAGGGATTCTCGAGGGGGGGCCCGGTACCCAGCTTTTGTTCCCTTTAGTGAG
GGTTAATTGCGCGCTTGGCGTAATCATGGTCATAGCTGTTTCCTGTGTGAAATTGTTATCCGCTCACAAT
TCCACACAACATACGAGCCGGAAGCATAAAGTGTAAAGCCTGGGGTGCCTAATGAGTGAGCTAACTCACA
TTAATTGCGTTGCGCTCACTGCCCGCTTTCCAGTCGGGAAACCTGTCGTGCCAGCTGCATTAATGAATCG
GCCAACGCGCGGGGAGAGGCGGTTTGCGTATTGGGCGCTCTTCCGCTTCCTCGCTCACTGACTCGCTGCG
CTCGGTCGTTCGGCTGCGGCGAGCGGTATCAGCTCACTCAAAGGCGGTAATACGGTTATCCACAGAATCA
GGGGATAACGCAGGAAAGAACATGTGAGCAAAAGGCCAGCAAAAGGCCAGGAACCGTAAAAAGGCCGCGT
TGCTGGCGTTTTTCCATAGGCTCCGCCCCCCTGACGAGCATCACAAAAATCGACGCTCAAGTCAGAGGTG
GCGAAACCCGACAGGACTATAAAGATACCAGGCGTTTCCCCCTGGAAGCTCCCTCGTGCGCTCTCCTGTT
CCGACCCTGCCGCTTACCGGATACCTGTCCGCCTTTCTCCCTTCGGGAAGCGTGGCGCTTTCTCATAGCT
CACGCTGTAGGTATCTCAGTTCGGTGTAGGTCGTTCGCTCCAAGCTGGGCTGTGTGCACGAACCCCCCGT
TCAGCCCGACCGCTGCGCCTTATCCGGTAACTATCGTCTTGAGTCCAACCCGGTAAGACACGACTTATCG
CCACTGGCAGCAGCCACTGGTAACAGGATTAGCAGAGCGAGGTATGTAGGCGGTGCTACAGAGTTCTTGA
AGTGGTGGCCTAACTACGGCTACACTAGAAGAACAGTATTTGGTATCTGCGCTCTGCTGAAGCCAGTTAC
CTTCGGAAAAAGAGTTGGTAGCTCTTGATCCGGCAAACAAACCACCGCTGGTAGCGGTGGTTTTTTTGTT
TGCAAGCAGCAGATTACGCGCAGAAAAAAAGGATCTCAAGAAGATCCTTTGATCTTTTCTACGGGGTCTG
ACGCTCAGTGGAACGAAAACTCACGTTAAGGGATTTTGGTCATGAGATTATCAAAAAGGATCTTCACCTA
GATCCTTTTAAATTAAAAATGAAGTTTTAAATCAATCTAAAGTATATATGAGTAAACTTGGTCTGACAGT
TACCAATGCTTAATCAGTGAGGCACCTATCTCAGCGATCTGTCTATTTCGTTCATCCATAGTTGCCTGAC
TCCCCGTCGTGTAGATAACTACGATACGGGAGGGCTTACCATCTGGCCCCAGTGCTGCAATGATACCGCG
AGACCCACGCTCACCGGCTCCAGATTTATCAGCAATAAACCAGCCAGCCGGAAGGGCCGAGCGCAGAAGT
GGTCCTGCAACTTTATCCGCCTCCATCCAGTCTATTAATTGTTGCCGGGAAGCTAGAGTAAGTAGTTCGC
CAGTTAATAGTTTGCGCAACGTTGTTGCCATTGCTACAGGCATCGTGGTGTCACGCTCGTCGTTTGGTAT
GGCTTCATTCAGCTCCGGTTCCCAACGATCAAGGCGAGTTACATGATCCCCCATGTTGTGCAAAAAAGCG
GTTAGCTCCTTCGGTCCTCCGATCGTTGTCAGAAGTAAGTTGGCCGCAGTGTTATCACTCATGGTTATGG
CAGCACTGCATAATTCTCTTACTGTCATGCCATCCGTAAGATGCTTTTCTGTGACTGGTGAGTACTCAAC
CAAGTCATTCTGAGAATAGTGTATGCGGCGACCGAGTTGCTCTTGCCCGGCGTCAATACGGGATAATACC
GCGCCACATAGCAGAACTTTAAAAGTGCTCATCATTGGAAAACGTTCTTCGGGGCGAAAACTCTCAAGGA
TCTTACCGCTGTTGAGATCCAGTTCGATGTAACCCACTCGTGCACCCAACTGATCTTCAGCATCTTTTAC
TTTCACCAGCGTTTCTGGGTGAGCAAAAACAGGAAGGCAAAATGCCGCAAAAAAGGGAATAAGGGCGACA
CGGAAATGTTGAATACTCATACTCTTCCTTTTTCAATATTATTGAAGCATTTATCAGGGTTATTGTCTCA
TGAGCGGATACATATTTGAATGTATTTAGAAAAATAAACAAATAGGGGTTCCGCGCACATTTCCCCGAAA
AGTGCCACCTG
[124 nt withheld, positions 4632-4755]
C
[91 nt withheld, positions 4757-4847]
A
[49 nt withheld, positions 4849-4897]
CCTTTGACGTTGGAGTCCACGTTCTTT
[37 nt withheld, positions 4925-4961]
ACCCTATCTCGGTCTATTCTTTTGATTTATAAGGGATTTTGCCGATTTCGGCCTATTGGTTAAAAAATGA
GCTGATTTAACAAAAATTTAACGCGAATTTTAACAAAATATTAACGCTTACAATTTCCATTCGCCATTCA
GGCTGCGCAACTGTTGGGAAGGGCGATCGGTGCGGGCCTCTTCGCTATTACGCCAGCTGGCGAAAGGGGG
ATGTGCTGCAAGGCGATTAAGTTGGGTAACGCCAGGGTTTTCCCAGTCA
Features (pLannotate 1.2.2; 19 found; start..end, strand, type, name):
     34..52      +  promoter       T7 promoter: promoter for bacteriophage T7 RNA polymerase
     98..332     +  promoter       U6 promoter: RNA polymerase III promoter for human U6 snRNA
    361..436     +  misc_RNA       gRNA scaffold: guide RNA scaffold for the Streptococcus pyogenes CRISPR/Cas9 system
    472..491     +  misc_feature   MCS (fragment): pBluescript multiple cloning site
    622..696     +  CDS            RNASE1 (fragment): RNAS1_BOSTR - Also known as RNS1. Experimental evidence at protein level: Swiss-Prot protein existence level 1. Endonuclease that catalyzes the cleavage of RNA on the 3' side of pyrimidine nucleotides. Acts on single-stranded and double- stranded RNA (By similarity). From Boselaphus tragocamelus (Nilgai).
    754..1470    +  CDS            EGFP: EGFP is a basic (constitutively fluorescent) green fluorescent protein published in 1996, derived from Aequorea victoria. It is reported to be a rapidly-maturing weak dimer with moderate acid sensitivity.
   1477..1529    +  CDS            P2A (fragment): 2A peptide from porcine teschovirus-1 polyprotein Eukaryotic ribosomes fail to insert a peptide bond between the Gly and Pro residues, yielding separate polypeptides.
   1534..2361    +  CDS            NGFR (fragment): TNR16_HUMAN - Also known as TNFRSF16. Experimental evidence at protein level: Swiss-Prot protein existence level 1. Low affinity receptor which can bind to NGF, BDNF, NTF3, and NTF4. Forms a heterodimeric receptor with SORCS2 that binds the precursor forms of NGF, BDNF and NTF3 with high affinity, and has much lower affinity for mature NGF and BDNF (PubMed:24908487). Plays an important role in differentiation and survival of specific neuronal populations during development (By similarity). Can mediate cell survival as well as cell death of neural cells. Plays a role in the inactivation of RHOA
   2407..2427    +  misc_feature   MCS (fragment): pBluescript multiple cloning site
   2440..2458    -  promoter       T3 promoter: promoter for bacteriophage T3 RNA polymerase
   2503..2519    -  protein_bind   lac operator: The lac repressor binds to the lac operator to inhibit transcription in E. coli. This inhibition can be relieved by adding lactose or isopropyl-β-D-thiogalactopyranoside (IPTG). lac repressor encoded by lacI
   2527..2557    -  promoter       lac promoter: promoter for the E. coli lac operon
   2572..2593    -  protein_bind   CAP binding site: CAP binding activates transcription in the presence of cAMP. E. coli catabolite activator protein
   2606..2698    -  CDS            lacI (fragment): lac repressor; lacI; The lac repressor binds to the lac operator to inhibit transcription in E. coli. This inhibition can be relieved by adding lactose or isopropyl-β-D-thiogalactopyranoside (IPTG).
   2881..3469    -  rep_origin     ori: high-copy-number ColE1/pMB1/pBR322/pUC origin of replication
   3640..4500    -  CDS            AmpR: β-lactamase; bla; confers resistance to ampicillin, carbenicillin, and related antibiotics
   4501..4605    -  promoter       AmpR promoter: bla
   4632..5060    +  rep_origin     f1 ori (sequence partly withheld): f1 bacteriophage origin of replication; arrow indicates direction of (+) strand synthesis
   5091..26      -  CDS            lacZα (fragment) (across the origin): LacZα fragment of β-galactosidase; lacZ fragment
