[The description below was written by a language model from this plasmid's Addgene catalogue record and pLannotate feature annotations shown in this document.]
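Description:
pGTag NGFR EGFP cLAP +2 is a donor plasmid for CRISPR/Cas9-mediated generic tagging of endogenous proteins, built on the pBluescript KS- bacterial cloning backbone (about 5.2 kb). It is maintained in E. coli at high copy through a ColE1/pUC-type origin and selected with ampicillin via the β-lactamase gene. The backbone also retains an f1 phage origin, lac promoter/operator and lacZα remnants, and flanking T7 and T3 promoters.

The roughly 1.9 kb payload, cloned between SalI and XhoI sites, is a promoterless cLAP(EGFP)-P2A-NGFR cassette. The annotation shows a short fragment matching bovid pancreatic ribonuclease, which is consistent with an S-peptide affinity element of a localisation-and-affinity-purification (LAP) tag, followed by EGFP, a P2A ribosome-skipping peptide and a partial human NGFR (TNFRSF16) coding sequence. No eukaryotic promoter is annotated in front of this cassette, so its expression would depend on in-frame integration into a target gene. In that case the tagged protein carries the EGFP-containing tag, while NGFR is released as a separate surface antigen from the same transcript. The record lists NGFR as the marker for affinity purification, allowing enrichment of correctly tagged cells without drug selection.

Upstream of the cassette lies a human U6 promoter driving an S. pyogenes Cas9 guide RNA scaffold, but the record does not state the target of this guide. The "+2" in the name probably denotes one of a set of reading-frame variants and "cLAP" a C-terminal tag configuration, although neither is stated explicitly. No polyadenylation signal or homology arms are annotated.
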