Addgene plasmid #194510: pGTag NGFR EGFP cLAP +2
Purpose: CRISPR/Cas9-mediated generic protein tagging
Depositing lab: Frank Schnütgen. Depositing organization: Goethe-Universitaet Frankfurt am Main. Publication: Selection-free endogenous tagging of cell lines by bicistronic co-expression of the surface antigen NGFR. Seibert M, Kurrle N, Stolp V, Nurnberger H, Tzschentke S, Borner L, Wempe F, Serve H, Schnutgen F. MethodsX. 2022 Nov 18;9:101929. doi: 10.1016/j.mex.2022.101929. eCollection 2022. PubMed 36444289.
Backbone
  Vector backbone: pBluescript KS-
  Total vector size (bp): 5221
  Vector type: Bacterial Cloning Vector
  Selectable markers: NGFR for affinity purification
Growth in bacteria
  Bacterial resistance: Ampicillin, 100 μg/mL
  Growth temperature: 37°C
  Growth strain: NEB Stable
  Copy number: High Copy
Gene/Insert
  Gene/Insert name: cLAP(EGFP)-P2A-NGFR
  Insert size (bp): 1884
  Cloning method: Restriction Enzyme; 5′ cloning site SalI (not destroyed); 3′ cloning site XhoI (not destroyed)
  Sequencing primers: 5′ M13 forward; 3′ M13 reverse
Terms and licenses: Academic/Nonprofit Terms; Industry Terms: Not Available to Industry
How to cite: pGTag NGFR EGFP cLAP +2 was a gift from Frank Schnütgen (Addgene plasmid # 194510 ; http://n2t.net/addgene:194510 ; RRID:Addgene_194510)
